>Addgene plasmid #143403 | TFORF0398 | addgene full sequence | sequence record 397873 | Addgene NGS Result
TTAATGTAGTCTTATGCAATACTCTTGTAGTCTTGCAACATGGTAACGATGAGTTAGCAACATGCCTTAC
AAGGAGAGAAAAAGCACCGTGCATGCCGATTGGTGGAAGTAAGGTGGTACGATCGTGCCTTATTAGGAAG
GCAACAGACGGGTCTGACATGGATTGGACGAACCACTGAATTGCCGCATTGCAGAGATATTGTATTTAAG
TGCCTAGCTCGATACATAAACGGGTCTCTCTGGTTAGACCAGATCTGAGCCTGGGAGCTCTCTGGCTAAC
TAGGGAACCCACTGCTTAAGCCTCAATAAAGCTTGCCTTGAGTGCTTCAAGTAGTGTGTGCCCGTCTGTT
GTGTGACTCTGGTAACTAGAGATCCCTCAGACCCTTTTAGTCAGTGTGGAAAATCTCTAGCAGTGGCGCC
CGAACAGGGACTTGAAAGCGAAAGGGAAACCAGAGGAGCTCTCTCGACGCAGGACTCGGCTTGCTGAAGC
GCGCACGGCAAGAGGCGAGGGGCGGCGACTGGTGAGTACGCCAAAAATTTTGACTAGCGGAGGCTAGAAG
GAGAGAGATGGGTGCGAGAGCGTCAGTATTAAGCGGGGGAGAATTAGATCGCGATGGGAAAAAATTCGGT
TAAGGCCAGGGGGAAAGAAAAAATATAAATTAAAACATATAGTATGGGCAAGCAGGGAGCTAGAACGATT
CGCAGTTAATCCTGGCCTGTTAGAAACATCAGAAGGCTGTAGACAAATACTGGGACAGCTACAACCATCC
CTTCAGACAGGATCAGAAGAACTTAGATCATTATATAATACAGTAGCAACCCTCTATTGTGTGCATCAAA
GGATAGAGATAAAAGACACCAAGGAAGCTTTAGACAAGATAGAGGAAGAGCAAAACAAAAGTAAGACCAC
CGCACAGCAAGCGGCCGCTGATCTTCAGACCTGGAGGAGGAGATATGAGGGACAATTGGAGAAGTGAATT
ATATAAATATAAAGTAGTAAAAATTGAACCATTAGGAGTAGCACCCACCAAGGCAAAGAGAAGAGTGGTG
CAGAGAGAAAAAAGAGCAGTGGGAATAGGAGCTTTGTTCCTTGGGTTCTTGGGAGCAGCAGGAAGCACTA
TGGGCGCAGCGTCAATGACGCTGACGGTACAGGCCAGACAATTATTGTCTGGTATAGTGCAGCAGCAGAA
CAATTTGCTGAGGGCTATTGAGGCGCAACAGCATCTGTTGCAACTCACAGTCTGGGGCATCAAGCAGCTC
CAGGCAAGAATCCTGGCTGTGGAAAGATACCTAAAGGATCAACAGCTCCTGGGGATTTGGGGTTGCTCTG
GAAAACTCATTTGCACCACTGCTGTGCCTTGGAATGCTAGTTGGAGTAATAAATCTCTGGAACAGATTTG
GAATCACACGACCTGGATGGAGTGGGACAGAGAAATTAACAATTACACAAGCTTAATACACTCCTTAATT
GAAGAATCGCAAAACCAGCAAGAAAAGAATGAACAAGAATTATTGGAATTAGATAAATGGGCAAGTTTGT
GGAATTGGTTTAACATAACAAATTGGCTGTGGTATATAAAATTATTCATAATGATAGTAGGAGGCTTGGT
AGGTTTAAGAATAGTTTTTGCTGTACTTTCTATAGTGAATAGAGTTAGGCAGGGATATTCACCATTATCG
TTTCAGACCCACCTCCCAACCCCGAGGGGACCCATGCATTGCATCTCAATTAGTCAGCAACCAGGTGTGG
AAAGTCCCCAGGCTCCCCAGCAGGCAGAAGTATGCAAAGCATGCGTCTCAATTAGTCAGCAACCATAGTC
CCGCCCCTAACTCCGCCCATCCCGCCCCTAACTCCGCCCAGTTCCGCCCATTCTCCGCCCCATGGCTGAC
TAATTTTTTTTATTTATGCAGAGGCCGAGGCCGCCTCGGCCTCTGAGCTATTCCAGAAGTAGTGAGGAGG
CTTTTTTGGAGGCCTAGGCTTTTGCAAAAAGCTTTCTAGAGGTACCACCGGAGCTTACCATGACCGAGTA
CAAGCCCACGGTGCGCCTCGCCACCCGCGACGACGTCCCCAGGGCCGTACGCACCCTCGCCGCCGCGTTC
GCCGACTACCCCGCCACGCGCCACACCGTCGATCCGGACCGCCACATCGAGCGGGTCACCGAGCTGCAAG
AACTCTTCCTCACGCGCGTCGGGCTCGACATCGGCAAGGTGTGGGTCGCGGACGACGGCGCCGCCGTGGC
GGTCTGGACCACGCCGGAGAGCGTCGAAGCGGGGGCGGTGTTCGCCGAGATCGGCCCGCGCATGGCCGAG
TTGAGCGGTTCCCGGCTGGCCGCGCAGCAACAGATGGAAGGCCTCCTGGCGCCGCACCGGCCCAAGGAGC
CCGCGTGGTTCCTGGCCACCGTCGGCGTCTCGCCCGACCACCAGGGCAAGGGTCTGGGCAGCGCCGTCGT
GCTCCCCGGAGTGGAGGCGGCCGAGCGCGCCGGGGTGCCCGCCTTCCTGGAGACCTCCGCGCCCCGCAAC
CTCCCCTTCTACGAGCGGCTCGGCTTCACCGTCACCGCCGACGTCGAGGTGCCCGAAGGACCGCGCACCT
GGTGCATGACCCGCAAGCCCGGTGCCAGTTAACGAATTCTAGATCTTGAGACAAATGGCAGTATTCATCC
ACAATTTTAAAAGAAAAGGGGGGATTGGGGGGTACAGTGCAGGGGAAAGAATAGTAGACATAATAGCAAC
AGACATACAAACTAAAGAATTACAAAAACAAATTACAAAAATTCAAAATTTTCGGGTTTATTACAGGGAC
AGCAGAGATCCACTTTGGCGCCGGCTCGAGGCCTGCAGGTGCAAAGATGGATAAAGTTTTAAACAGAGAG
GAATCTTTGCAGCTAATGGACCTTCTAGGTCTTGAAAGGAGTGGGAATTGGCTCCGGTGCCCGTCAGTGG
GCAGAGCGCACATCGCCCACAGTCCCCGAGAAGTTGGGGGGAGGGGTCGGCAATTGAACCGGTGCCTAGA
GAAGGTGGCGCGGGGTAAACTGGGAAAGTGATGTCGTGTACTGGCTCCGCCTTTTTCCCGAGGGTGGGGG
AGAACCGTATATAAGTGCAGTAGTCGCCGTGAACGTTCTTTTTCGCAACGGGTTTGCCGCCAGAACACAG
GTAAGTGCCGTGTGTGGTTCCCGCGGGCCTGGCCTCTTTACGGGTTATGGCCCTTGCGTGCCTTGAATTA
CTTCCACCTGGCTGCAGTACGTGATTCTTGATCCCGAGCTTCGGGTTGGAAGTGGGTGGGAGAGTTCGAG
GCCTTGCGCTTAAGGAGCCCCTTCGCCTCGTGCTTGAGTTGAGGCCTGGCCTGGGCGCTGGGGCCGCCGC
GTGCGAATCTGGTGGCACCTTCGCGCCTGTCTCGCTGCTTTCGATAAGTCTCTAGCCATTTAAAATTTTT
GATGACCTGCTGCGACGCTTTTTTTCTGGCAAGATAGTCTTGTAAATGCGGGCCAAGATCTGCACACTGG
TATTTCGGTTTTTGGGGCCGCGGGCGGCGACGGGGCCCGTGCGTCCCAGCGCACATGTTCGGCGAGGCGG
GGCCTGCGAGCGCGGCCACCGAGAATCGGACGGGGGTAGTCTCAAGCTGGCCGGCCTGCTCTGGTGCCTG
GCCTCGCGCCGCCGTGTATCGCCCCGCCCTGGGCGGCAAGGCTGGCCCGGTCGGCACCAGTTGCGTGAGC
GGAAAGATGGCCGCTTCCCGGCCCTGCTGCAGGGAGCTCAAAATGGAGGACGCGGCGCTCGGGAGAGCGG
GCGGGTGAGTCACCCACACAAAGGAAAAGGGCCTTTCCGTCCTCAGCCGTCGCTTCATGTGACTCCACGG
AGTACCGGGCGCCGTCCAGGCACCTCGATTAGTTCTCGAGCTTTTGGAGTACGTCGTCTTTAGGTTGGGG
GGAGGGGTTTTATGCGATGGAGTTTCCCCACACTGAGTGGGTGGAGACTGAAGTTAGGCCAGCTTGGCAC
TTGATGTAATTCTCCTTGGAATTTGCCCTTTTTGAGTTTGGATCTTGGTTCATTCTCAAGCCTCAGACAG
TGGTTCAAAGTTTTTTTCTTCCATTTCAGGTGTCGTGAGGCTAGCACCGCCACCATGGCTGCTGTGTCTC
CGACCACCAGATGCCAGGAATCAGTGACATTCGAAGACGTTGCCGTGGTTTTCACAGATGAAGAGTGGAG
TCGTCTGGTCCCCATACAGAGGGACCTCTACAAGGAGGTGATGCTGGAGAACTATAACAGCATTGTGTCA
TTGGGCCTTCCAGTTCCTCAACCTGATGTGATTTTCCAATTGAAGAGAGGGGACAAGCCGTGGATGGTAG
ATCTTCATGGGTCTGAGGAGAGAGAATGGCCAGAGAGTGTCTCTCTAGCCCAGGAAAAAAACTGCATCTG
TTTTCTGTTTGTTCCAGACTGGGAAACTAAGCCTGAGATTCACGATGCTTCAGACAAAAAATCAGAAGGA
TCATTGAGGGAATGCCTTGGAAGGCAAAGTCCTCTGTGTCCTAAATTTGAAGTTCATACACCCAATGGCA
GGATGGGAACAGAAAAGCAAAGCCCTTCAGGGGAGACTCGTAAGAAATCCCTCTCCCGGGACAAAGGCTT
GCGGCGACGGTCAGCCCTGTCCAGGGAAATTCTCACTAAAGAGAGACACCAGGAATGCAGTGACTGTGGG
AAGACCTTTTTTGACCACTCATCCCTCACCCGCCATCAGAGGACTCACACTGGGGAGAAGCCCTACGACT
GCCGCGAGTGTGGGAAAGCCTTCAGCCACAGGAGCAGCCTCAGCAGACATCTGATGTCACACACTGGGGA
GAGCCCCTACGAGTGCAGTGTGTGCTCAAAAGCCTTCTTTGACCGTTCGTCCCTAACTGTCCATCAGCGA
ATTCACACTGGAGAGAAACCCTTTCAGTGCAACGAGTGTGGAAAAGCCTTTTTTGACCGTTCATCCCTTA
CTCGACACCAGAGAATTCACACTGGAGAAAGTCCTTATGAATGTCATCAGTGTGGGAAAGCCTTTAGCCA
GAAAAGTATTCTTACTCGCCATCAGCTAATCCACACTGGCAGGAAGCCTTATGAGTGTAACGAGTGCGGG
AAAGCTTTCTATGGTGTCTCGTCTCTGAATAGACATCAGAAAGCTCATGCTGGGGACCCTCGCTATCAGT
GTAACGAGTGTGGCAAAGCTTTCTTTGACCGCTCATCCCTTACACAGCATCAGAAGATCCACACTGGAGA
CAAGCCATATGAATGCAGCGAATGCGGGAAAGCCTTTAGCCAGCGGTGCCGGCTCACGCGGCATCAGCGT
GTCCACACGGGAGAGAAGCCCTTTGAATGCACTGTGTGTGGGAAAGTTTTCAGTTCAAAATCTTCTGTTA
TTCAACATCAACGGCGTTACGCCAAACAGGGAATAGACTAGTAATGAACTAGTCCGTAACTTGAAAGTAT
TTCGATTTCTTGGCTTTATATATCTTGTGGAAAGGACGACCTTAAGCGGTGTGTTCTTGCCATACGCGTT
AAGTCGACAATCAACCTCTGGATTACAAAATTTGTGAAAGATTGACTGGTATTCTTAACTATGTTGCTCC
TTTTACGCTATGTGGATACGCTGCTTTAATGCCTTTGTATCATGCTATTGCTTCCCGTATGGCTTTCATT
TTCTCCTCCTTGTATAAATCCTGGTTGCTGTCTCTTTATGAGGAGTTGTGGCCCGTTGTCAGGCAACGTG
GCGTGGTGTGCACTGTGTTTGCTGACGCAACCCCCACTGGTTGGGGCATTGCCACCACCTGTCAGCTCCT
TTCCGGGACTTTCGCTTTCCCCCTCCCTATTGCCACGGCGGAACTCATCGCCGCCTGCCTTGCCCGCTGC
TGGACAGGGGCTCGGCTGTTGGGCACTGACAATTCCGTGGTGTTGTCGGGGAAATCATCGTCCTTTCCTT
GGCTGCTCGCCTGTGTTGCCACCTGGATTCTGCGCGGGACGTCCTTCTGCTACGTCCCTTCGGCCCTCAA
TCCAGCGGACCTTCCTTCCCGCGGCCTGCTGCCGGCTCTGCGGCCTCTTCCGCGTCTTCGCCTTCGCCCT
CAGACGAGTCGGATCTCCCTTTGGGCCGCCTCCCCGCGTCGACTTTAAGACCAATGACTTACAAGGCAGC
TGTAGATCTTAGCCACTTTTTAAAAGAAAAGGGGGGACTGGAAGGGCTAATTCACTCCCAACGAAGACAA
GATCTGCTTTTTGCTTGTACTGGGTCTCTCTGGTTAGACCAGATCTGAGCCTGGGAGCTCTCTGGCTAAC
TAGGGAACCCACTGCTTAAGCCTCAATAAAGCTTGCCTTGAGTGCTTCAAGTAGTGTGTGCCCGTCTGTT
GTGTGACTCTGGTAACTAGAGATCCCTCAGACCCTTTTAGTCAGTGTGGAAAATCTCTAGCAGTACGTAT
AGTAGTTCATGTCATCTTATTATTCAGTATTTATAACTTGCAAAGAAATGAATATCAGAGAGTGAGAGGA
ACTTGTTTATTGCAGCTTATAATGGTTACAAATAAAGCAATAGCATCACAAATTTCACAAATAAAGCATT
TTTTTCACTGCATTCTAGTTGTGGTTTGTCCAAACTCATCAATGTATCTTATCATGTCTGGCTCTAGCTA
TCCCGCCCCTAACTCCGCCCATCCCGCCCCTAACTCCGCCCAGTTCCGCCCATTCTCCGCCCCATGGCTG
ACTAATTTTTTTTATTTATGCAGAGGCCGAGGCCGCCTCGGCCTCTGAGCTATTCCAGAAGTAGTGAGGA
GGCTTTTTTGGAGGCCTAGGGACGTACCCAATTCGCCCTATAGTGAGTCGTATTACGCGCGCTCACTGGC
CGTCGTTTTACAACGTCGTGACTGGGAAAACCCTGGCGTTACCCAACTTAATCGCCTTGCAGCACATCCC
CCTTTCGCCAGCTGGCGTAATAGCGAAGAGGCCCGCACCGATCGCCCTTCCCAACAGTTGCGCAGCCTGA
ATGGCGAATGGG
[124 nt withheld, positions 7013-7136]
C
[91 nt withheld, positions 7138-7228]
A
[49 nt withheld, positions 7230-7278]
CCTTTGACGTTGGAGTCCACGTTCTTT
[37 nt withheld, positions 7306-7342]
ACCCTATCTCGGTCTATTCTTTTGATTTATAAGGGATTTTGCCGATTTCGGCCTATTGGTTAAAAAATGA
GCTGATTTAACAAAAATTTAACGCGAATTTTAACAAAATATTAACGCTTACAATTTAGGTGGCACTTTTC
GGGGAAATGTGCGCGGAACCCCTATTTGTTTATTTTTCTAAATACATTCAAATATGTATCCGCTCATGAG
ACAATAACCCTGATAAATGCTTCAATAATATTGAAAAAGGAAGAGTATGAGTATTCAACATTTCCGTGTC
GCCCTTATTCCCTTTTTTGCGGCATTTTGCCTTCCTGTTTTTGCTCACCCAGAAACGCTGGTGAAAGTAA
AAGATGCTGAAGATCAGTTGGGTGCACGAGTGGGTTACATCGAACTGGATCTCAACAGCGGTAAGATCCT
TGAGAGTTTTCGCCCCGAAGAACGTTTTCCAATGATGAGCACTTTTAAAGTTCTGCTATGTGGCGCGGTA
TTATCCCGTATTGACGCCGGGCAAGAGCAACTCGGTCGCCGCATACACTATTCTCAGAATGACTTGGTTG
AGTACTCACCAGTCACAGAAAAGCATCTTACGGATGGCATGACAGTAAGAGAATTATGCAGTGCTGCCAT
AACCATGAGTGATAACACTGCGGCCAACTTACTTCTGACAACGATCGGAGGACCGAAGGAGCTAACCGCT
TTTTTGCACAACATGGGGGATCATGTAACTCGCCTTGATCGTTGGGAACCGGAGCTGAATGAAGCCATAC
CAAACGACGAGCGTGACACCACGATGCCTGTAGCAATGGCAACAACGTTGCGCAAACTATTAACTGGCGA
ACTACTTACTCTAGCTTCCCGGCAACAATTAATAGACTGGATGGAGGCGGATAAAGTTGCAGGACCACTT
CTGCGCTCGGCCCTTCCGGCTGGCTGGTTTATTGCTGATAAATCTGGAGCCGGTGAGCGTGGGTCTCGCG
GTATCATTGCAGCACTGGGGCCAGATGGTAAGCCCTCCCGTATCGTAGTTATCTACACGACGGGGAGTCA
GGCAACTATGGATGAACGAAATAGACAGATCGCTGAGATAGGTGCCTCACTGATTAAGCATTGGTAACTG
TCAGACCAAGTTTACTCATATATACTTTAGATTGATTTAAAACTTCATTTTTAATTTAAAAGGATCTAGG
TGAAGATCCTTTTTGATAATCTCATGACCAAAATCCCTTAACGTGAGTTTTCGTTCCACTGAGCGTCAGA
CCCCGTAGAAAAGATCAAAGGATCTTCTTGAGATCCTTTTTTTCTGCGCGTAATCTGCTGCTTGCAAACA
AAAAAACCACCGCTACCAGCGGTGGTTTGTTTGCCGGATCAAGAGCTACCAACTCTTTTTCCGAAGGTAA
CTGGCTTCAGCAGAGCGCAGATACCAAATACTGTTCTTCTAGTGTAGCCGTAGTTAGGCCACCACTTCAA
GAACTCTGTAGCACCGCCTACATACCTCGCTCTGCTAATCCTGTTACCAGTGGCTGCTGCCAGTGGCGAT
AAGTCGTGTCTTACCGGGTTGGACTCAAGACGATAGTTACCGGATAAGGCGCAGCGGTCGGGCTGAACGG
GGGGTTCGTGCACACAGCCCAGCTTGGAGCGAACGACCTACACCGAACTGAGATACCTACAGCGTGAGCT
ATGAGAAAGCGCCACGCTTCCCGAAGGGAGAAAGGCGGACAGGTATCCGGTAAGCGGCAGGGTCGGAACA
GGAGAGCGCACGAGGGAGCTTCCAGGGGGAAACGCCTGGTATCTTTATAGTCCTGTCGGGTTTCGCCACC
TCTGACTTGAGCGTCGATTTTTGTGATGCTCGTCAGGGGGGCGGAGCCTATGGAAAAACGCCAGCAACGC
GGCCTTTTTACGGTTCCTGGCCTTTTGCTGGCCTTTTGCTCACATGTTCTTTCCTGCGTTATCCCCTGAT
TCTGTGGATAACCGTATTACCGCCTTTGAGTGAGCTGATACCGCTCGCCGCAGCCGAACGACCGAGCGCA
GCGAGTCAGTGAGCGAGGAAGCGGAAGAGCGCCCAATACGCAAACCGCCTCTCCCCGCGCGTTGGCCGAT
TCATTAATGCAGCTGGCACGACAGGTTTCCCGACTGGAAAGCGGGCAGTGAGCGCAACGCAATTAATGTG
AGTTAGCTCACTCATTAGGCACCCCAGGCTTTACACTTTATGCTTCCGGCTCGTATGTTGTGTGGAATTG
TGAGCGGATAACAATTTCACACAGGAAACAGCTATGACCATGATTACGCCAAGCGCGCAATTAACCCTCA
CTAAAGGGAACAAAAGCTGGAGCTGCAAGC
Features (pLannotate 1.2.2; 31 found; start..end, strand, type, name):
      5..231     +  promoter       RSV promoter: Rous sarcoma virus enhancer/promoter
    232..412     +  LTR            5' LTR (truncated): truncated 5' long terminal repeat (LTR) from HIV-1
    459..584     +  misc_feature   HIV-1 Ψ: packaging signal of human immunodeficiency virus type 1
    568..931     +  CDS            HIV-1 gag (fragment): gag protein from human immunodeficiency virus 1; gag
   1077..1310    +  misc_feature   RRE: The Rev response element (RRE) of HIV-1 allows for Rev-dependent mRNA export from the nucleus to the cytoplasm.
   1687..1713    +  CDS            Rev (fragment): human immunodeficiency virus 1 (HIV-1) Rev protein; rev; enhances nuclear export of unspliced and incompletely spliced viral mRNAs
   1720..1743    +  promoter       SV40 promoter (fragment): SV40 early promoter
   1744..1815    +  promoter       SV40 promoter (fragment): SV40 enhancer and early promoter
   1839..1974    +  rep_origin     SV40 ori: SV40 origin of replication
   2020..2616    +  CDS            PuroR (fragment): puromycin N-acetyltransferase; pac from Streptomyces; confers resistance to puromycin
   2665..2782    +  misc_feature   cPPT/CTS: central polypurine tract and central termination sequence of HIV-1
   2847..2913    +  CDS            small t antigen (fragment): SV40 (simian virus 40) small t antigen
   2920..4098    +  promoter       EF-1α promoter: strong constitutive promoter for human elongation factor EF-1α
   4115..4756    +  CDS            ZNF2 (fragment): ZNF2_HUMAN - Also known as ZNF661. Experimental evidence at protein level: Swiss-Prot protein existence level 1. May be involved in transcriptional regulation. From Homo sapiens (Human).
   5444..5497    +  promoter       U6 promoter (fragment): RNA polymerase III promoter for human U6 snRNA
   5539..6127    +  misc_feature   WPRE: woodchuck hepatitis virus posttranscriptional regulatory element
   6178..6197    +  misc_feature   cPPT/CTS (fragment): central polypurine tract and central termination sequence of HIV-1
   6199..6432    +  LTR            3' LTR (ΔU3): self-inactivating 3' long terminal repeat (LTR) from HIV-1
   6510..6631    +  polyA_signal   SV40 poly(A) signal: SV40 polyadenylation signal
   6671..6806    +  rep_origin     SV40 ori: SV40 origin of replication
   6827..6845    -  promoter       T7 promoter: promoter for bacteriophage T7 RNA polymerase
   6853..7008    +  CDS            lacZα (fragment): LacZα fragment of β-galactosidase; lacZ fragment
   7013..7441    +  rep_origin     f1 ori (sequence partly withheld): f1 bacteriophage origin of replication; arrow indicates direction of (+) strand synthesis
   7494..7598    +  promoter       AmpR promoter: bla
   7599..8459    +  CDS            AmpR: β-lactamase; bla; confers resistance to ampicillin, carbenicillin, and related antibiotics
   8630..9218    +  rep_origin     ori: high-copy-number ColE1/pMB1/pBR322/pUC origin of replication
   9401..9493    +  CDS            lacI (fragment): lac repressor; lacI; The lac repressor binds to the lac operator to inhibit transcription in E. coli. This inhibition can be relieved by adding lactose or isopropyl-β-D-thiogalactopyranoside (IPTG).
   9506..9527    +  protein_bind   CAP binding site: CAP binding activates transcription in the presence of cAMP. E. coli catabolite activator protein
   9542..9572    +  promoter       lac promoter: promoter for the E. coli lac operon
   9580..9596    +  protein_bind   lac operator: The lac repressor binds to the lac operator to inhibit transcription in E. coli. This inhibition can be relieved by adding lactose or isopropyl-β-D-thiogalactopyranoside (IPTG). lac repressor encoded by lacI
   9641..9659    +  promoter       T3 promoter: promoter for bacteriophage T3 RNA polymerase
