[The description below was written by a language model from this plasmid's Addgene catalogue record and pLannotate feature annotations shown in this document.]
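Description:
TFORF0398 is a lentiviral mammalian expression plasmid built on the pLX_TRC317 backbone and carrying the human zinc finger transcription factor ZNF2 (also known as ZNF661) as an overexpression ORF. It belongs to a barcoded transcription factor ORF collection in which each construct carries a unique 24-bp barcode, so individual factors can be identified by sequencing when the library is used in pooled screens, such as screens for drivers of directed differentiation. The plasmid is propagated in E. coli through a high-copy ColE1/pUC-type origin with ampicillin selection (AmpR). An f1 origin and remnants of a lac/T7/T3 cloning region are also present. The depositor notes that the plasmid can recombine in bacteria, as is common for LTR-containing vectors.

The viral portion has a third-generation design. An RSV promoter drives a truncated HIV-1 5' LTR, followed by the Ψ packaging signal, a gag fragment, the RRE for Rev-dependent export, a cPPT/CTS, and a self-inactivating ΔU3 3' LTR with a downstream SV40 poly(A) signal. Within this unit, an SV40 promoter drives puromycin N-acetyltransferase for selection of transduced cells. A separate EF-1α promoter drives the ZNF2 ORF, with a WPRE downstream to enhance transcript stability and expression. The annotation software matched only about 640 bp of the roughly 1.4 kb insert to ZNF2, probably because the synthesized isoform differs from the reference protein entry. The barcode is not annotated in the feature table, so its position is not stated. A short U6 promoter fragment between the ORF and the WPRE appears to be residual sequence rather than a functional Pol III cassette.
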