Addgene plasmid #143403: TFORF0398
Purpose: Lentiviral vector for overexpressing transcription factor ORFs with unique 24-bp barcodes. Barcodes facilitate identification of transcription factors in pooled screens.
Depositing lab: Feng Zhang. Depositing organization: Broad Institute. Publication: A transcription factor atlas of directed differentiation. Joung J, Ma S, Tay T, Geiger-Schuller KR, Kirchgatterer PC, Verdine VK, Guo B, Arias-Garcia MA, Allen WE, Singh A, Kuksenko O, Abudayyeh OO, Gootenberg JS, Fu Z, Macrae RK, Buenrostro JD, Regev A, Zhang F. Cell. 2023 Jan 5;186(1):209-229.e26. doi: 10.1016/j.cell.2022.11.026. PubMed 36608654.
Backbone
  Vector backbone: pLX_TRC317
  Backbone manufacturer: Broad Institute Genetic Perturbation Platform
  Backbone size w/o insert (bp): 8264
  Vector type: Mammalian Expression, Lentiviral
  Selectable markers: Puromycin
Growth in bacteria
  Bacterial resistance: Ampicillin, 100 μg/mL
  Growth temperature: 37°C
  Growth strain: NEB Stable
  Copy number: High Copy
Gene/Insert
  Gene/Insert name: ZNF2
  Species: H. sapiens (human)
  Insert size (bp): 1418
  Entrez Gene: ZNF2 (a.k.a. A1-5, ZNF661, Zfp661)
  Promoter: EF1a
  Cloning method: Unknown
  Sequencing primers: 5′ GGGTGGAGACTGAAGTTAGGCCAG; 3′ CACATAGCGTAAAAGGAGCAACATAG
Terms and licenses: Academic/Nonprofit Terms; Industry Terms: Not Available to Industry
Depositor comments: NM_001291605,ENST00000611147 . The transcription factor ORF portion of this plasmid was synthesized by Genewiz. Please test multiple small colonies in case of plasmid recombination. To make this collection available in a timely manner, a portion of this collection was not fully sequenced by Addgene. If an Addgene verified full plasmid sequence is not available, please contact us prior to placing an order to request the full sequence.
How to cite: TFORF0398 was a gift from Feng Zhang (Addgene plasmid # 143403 ; http://n2t.net/addgene:143403 ; RRID:Addgene_143403)
