>Addgene plasmid #143403 | TFORF0398 | depositor partial sequence | sequence record 282347 | Insert
ACCGCCACCATGGCTGCTGTGTCTCCGACCACCAGATGCCAGGAATCAGTGACATTCGAAGACGTTGCCG
TGGTTTTCACAGATGAAGAGTGGAGTCGTCTGGTCCCCATACAGAGGGACCTCTACAAGGAGGTGATGCT
GGAGAACTATAACAGCATTGTGTCATTGGGCCTTCCAGTTCCTCAACCTGATGTGATTTTCCAATTGAAG
AGAGGGGACAAGCCGTGGATGGTAGATCTTCATGGGTCTGAGGAGAGAGAATGGCCAGAGAGTGTCTCTC
TAGCCCAGGAAAAAAACTGCATCTGTTTTCTGTTTGTTCCAGACTGGGAAACTAAGCCTGAGATTCACGA
TGCTTCAGACAAAAAATCAGAAGGATCATTGAGGGAATGCCTTGGAAGGCAAAGTCCTCTGTGTCCTAAA
TTTGAAGTTCATACACCCAATGGCAGGATGGGAACAGAAAAGCAAAGCCCTTCAGGGGAGACTCGTAAGA
AATCCCTCTCCCGGGACAAAGGCTTGCGGCGACGGTCAGCCCTGTCCAGGGAAATTCTCACTAAAGAGAG
ACACCAGGAATGCAGTGACTGTGGGAAGACCTTTTTTGACCACTCATCCCTCACCCGCCATCAGAGGACT
CACACTGGGGAGAAGCCCTACGACTGCCGCGAGTGTGGGAAAGCCTTCAGCCACAGGAGCAGCCTCAGCA
GACATCTGATGTCACACACTGGGGAGAGCCCCTACGAGTGCAGTGTGTGCTCAAAAGCCTTCTTTGACCG
TTCGTCCCTAACTGTCCATCAGCGAATTCACACTGGAGAGAAACCCTTTCAGTGCAACGAGTGTGGAAAA
GCCTTTTTTGACCGTTCATCCCTTACTCGACACCAGAGAATTCACACTGGAGAAAGTCCTTATGAATGTC
ATCAGTGTGGGAAAGCCTTTAGCCAGAAAAGTATTCTTACTCGCCATCAGCTAATCCACACTGGCAGGAA
GCCTTATGAGTGTAACGAGTGCGGGAAAGCTTTCTATGGTGTCTCGTCTCTGAATAGACATCAGAAAGCT
CATGCTGGGGACCCTCGCTATCAGTGTAACGAGTGTGGCAAAGCTTTCTTTGACCGCTCATCCCTTACAC
AGCATCAGAAGATCCACACTGGAGACAAGCCATATGAATGCAGCGAATGCGGGAAAGCCTTTAGCCAGCG
GTGCCGGCTCACGCGGCATCAGCGTGTCCACACGGGAGAGAAGCCCTTTGAATGCACTGTGTGTGGGAAA
GTTTTCAGTTCAAAATCTTCTGTTATTCAACATCAACGGCGTTACGCCAAACAGGGAATAGACTAGTAAT
GAACTAGTCCGTAACTTGAAAGTATTTCGATTTCTTGGCTTTATATATCTTGTGGAAAGGACGACCTTAA
GCGGTGTGTTCTTGCCAT
