>Addgene plasmid #143403 | TFORF0398 | depositor partial sequence | sequence record 282348 | Barcode
CCTTAAGCGGTGTGTTCTTGCCAT
